Addgene plasmid #153321: pROM-POU3F2p-mCherry-Neo
Purpose: Expresses mCherry from the POU3F2 promoter
Depositing lab: Robert Judson-Torres. Depositing organization: University of Utah. Publication: A BRN2:MYC transcriptional axis regulates interconversion between therapy-resistant and tumorigenic phenotypes in melanoma. Zhang Y, Urquijo MA, Zitnay RG, Marks K, Belote RL, Hansen MMK, Ferita M, Neuendorf HM, Liu T, Smith EA, Mehrabad EM, Hejna M, Moustafa TE, Lange D, Hu M, Vand-Rajabpour F, Done A, Becker CA, Lieberman M, Chang M, Lohman BK, Stubben CJ, Reeves MQ, Zhang X, Weinberger LS, VanBrocklin MW, Deacon DC, Grossman D, Spike BT, Lex A, Boyle GM, Kulkarni R, Zangle TA, Judson-Torres RL. Cell Rep. 2025 Dec 23;44(12):116675. doi: 10.1016/j.celrep.2025.116675. Epub 2025 Dec 15. PubMed 41405996.
Backbone
  Vector backbone: pROM
  Backbone manufacturer: Judson-Torres lab
  Backbone size w/o insert (bp): 7935
  Total vector size (bp): 8947
  Vector type: Mammalian Expression, Lentiviral
  Selectable markers: Neomycin (select with G418)
Growth in bacteria
  Bacterial resistance: Ampicillin, 100 μg/mL
  Growth temperature: 37°C
  Growth strain: NEB Stable
  Copy number: Unknown
Gene/Insert
  Gene/Insert name: POU3F2 Promoter (alt name: BRN2 Promoter)
  Species: H. sapiens (human)
  Insert size (bp): 1012
  Entrez Gene: POU3F2 (a.k.a. BRN2, N-Oct3, OCT7, OTF-7, OTF7, POUF3, brn-2, oct-7)
  Promoter: N/A
  Cloning method: Ligation Independent Cloning
  Sequencing primers: 5′ GGTACAGTGCAGGGGAAAGA; 3′ CCATGTTATCCTCCTCGCC
Terms and licenses: Academic/Nonprofit Terms; Industry Terms: Not Available to Industry
Depositor comments: Please visit https://doi.org/10.1101/2020.08.26.269126 for the bioRxiv preprint.
How to cite: pROM-POU3F2p-mCherry-Neo was a gift from Robert Judson-Torres (Addgene plasmid # 153321 ; http://n2t.net/addgene:153321 ; RRID:Addgene_153321)
