[The description below was written by a language model from this plasmid's Addgene catalogue record and pLannotate feature annotations shown in this document.]
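Description:
pROM-POU3F2p-mCherry-Neo is a lentiviral transcriptional reporter built on the pROM backbone, in which a roughly 1 kb fragment of the human POU3F2 (BRN2) promoter drives the red fluorescent protein mCherry. It is propagated in E. coli through a high-copy ColE1/pUC-type origin with ampicillin resistance (bla). A recombination-reducing strain is recorded for growth, as is common for plasmids carrying repeated LTRs. The listed total size is about 8.9 kb, close to the 8,935 nt of the sequenced record.

All of the viral cassette is annotated on the minus strand. A CMV enhancer/promoter fused to a truncated HIV-1 5' LTR produces the genomic RNA in packaging cells, followed by the Ψ packaging signal with a gag fragment, the Rev response element for Rev-dependent nuclear export, and the cPPT/CTS, which aids nuclear import of the viral genome. The POU3F2 promoter itself is not annotated, but it presumably occupies the unannotated gap between the cPPT and mCherry. The 17 bp "chicken β-actin promoter" hit in that interval is probably a spurious match. mCherry is followed by a WPRE, which enhances transcript stability and expression. Downstream, a mouse PGK promoter drives NeoR, allowing G418 selection of transduced mammalian cells independently of reporter activity, and the 3' LTR closes the provirus. From the annotations alone it is not clear whether that 3' LTR carries a self-inactivating U3 deletion.

The design allows stable integration of the reporter so that mCherry fluorescence reads out POU3F2/BRN2 promoter activity in living cells. The associated publication concerns a BRN2:MYC axis governing phenotype interconversion in melanoma, which suggests use in tracking BRN2 transcriptional states in melanoma cells.
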