Features (pLannotate 1.2.2; 23 found; start..end, strand, type, name):
    462..581     -  CDS            nef (fragment): NEF_HV1Z2 - Experimental evidence at protein level: Swiss-Prot protein existence level 1. Extracellular Nef protein targets CD4(+) T-lymphocytes for apoptosis by interacting with CXCR4 surface receptors. From Human immunodeficiency virus type 1 group M subtype D (isolate Z2/CDC-Z34) (HIV-1).
    583..602     -  misc_feature   MCS (fragment): pBluescript multiple cloning site
    603..1191    -  misc_feature   WPRE: woodchuck hepatitis virus posttranscriptional regulatory element
   1191..1214    -  misc_feature   MCS (fragment): pBluescript multiple cloning site
   1249..1955    -  CDS            mCherry (fragment): monomeric derivative of DsRed fluorescent protein (Shaner et al., 2004) mammalian codon-optimized
   2113..2129    -  promoter       chicken β-actin promoter (fragment): contains a 21-bp deletion relative to the standard chicken β-actin promoter
   3081..3198    -  misc_feature   cPPT/CTS: central polypurine tract and central termination sequence of HIV-1
   3248..3348    -  CDS            Rev (fragment): human immunodeficiency virus 1 (HIV-1) Rev protein; rev; enhances nuclear export of unspliced and incompletely spliced viral mRNAs
   3725..3958    -  misc_feature   RRE: The Rev response element (RRE) of HIV-1 allows for Rev-dependent mRNA export from the nucleus to the cytoplasm.
   4133..4471    -  CDS            HIV-1 gag (fragment): gag protein from human immunodeficiency virus 1; gag
   4455..4580    -  misc_feature   HIV-1 Ψ: packaging signal of human immunodeficiency virus type 1
   4627..4807    -  LTR            5' LTR (truncated): truncated 5' long terminal repeat (LTR) from HIV-1
   4825..5024    -  promoter       CMV promoter: human cytomegalovirus (CMV) immediate early promoter
   5025..5404    -  enhancer       CMV enhancer: human cytomegalovirus immediate early enhancer
   5559..5611    +  misc_feature   bom (fragment): basis of mobility region from pBR322
   5670..5774    +  promoter       AmpR promoter: bla
   5775..6635    +  CDS            AmpR: β-lactamase; bla; confers resistance to ampicillin, carbenicillin, and related antibiotics
   6806..7394    +  rep_origin     ori: high-copy-number ColE1/pMB1/pBR322/pUC origin of replication
   7456..7636    -  LTR            5' LTR (truncated): truncated 5' long terminal repeat (LTR) from HIV-1
   7644..7956    -  LTR            5' LTR (fragment): 5' long terminal repeat (LTR) from HIV-1
   7958..8038    -  CDS            nef (fragment): NEF_HV1Z2 - Experimental evidence at protein level: Swiss-Prot protein existence level 1. Extracellular Nef protein targets CD4(+) T-lymphocytes for apoptosis by interacting with CXCR4 surface receptors. From Human immunodeficiency virus type 1 group M subtype D (isolate Z2/CDC-Z34) (HIV-1).
   8081..8875    -  CDS            NeoR/KanR: aminoglycoside phosphotransferase from Tn5; aph(3')-II (or nptII); confers resistance to neomycin, kanamycin, and G418 (Geneticin®)
   8896..460     -  promoter       PGK promoter (across the origin): mouse phosphoglycerate kinase 1 promoter
>Addgene plasmid #153321 | pROM-POU3F2p-mCherry-Neo | addgene full sequence | sequence record 383078 | Addgene NGS Result
GACGTGCGCTTTTGAAGCGTGCAGAATGCCGGGCCTCCGGAGGACCTTCGGGCGCCCGCCCCGCCCCTGA
ACCCGCCCCTGAGCCCGCCCCCGGACCCACCCCTTCCCAGCCTCTGAGCCCAGAAAGCGAAGGAGCAAAG
CTGCTATTGGCCGCTGCCCCAAAGGCCTACCCGCTTCCATTGCTCAGCGGTGCTGTCCATCTGCACGAGA
CTAGTGAGACGTGCTACTTCCATTTGTCACGTCCTGCACGACGCGAGCTGCGGGGCGGGGGGGAACTTCC
TGACTAGGGGAGGAGTAGAAGGTGGCGCGAAGGGGCCACCAAAGAACGGAGCCGGTTGGCGCCTACCGGT
GGATGTGGAATGTGTGCGAGGCCAGAGGCCACTTGTGTAGCGCCAAGTGCCCAGCGGGGCTGCTAAAGCG
CATGCTCCAGACTGCCTTGGGAAAAGCGCCTCCCCTACCCGTACCTGAGGTGTGACTGGAAAACCCACCT
CCTCCTCCTCTTGTGCTTCTAGCCAGGCACAATCAGCATTGGTAGCTGCTGTATTGCTACTTGTGATTGC
TCCATGTTTTTCTAGGTCTCGATCGAGGTCGACGGTATCGATGCGGGGAGGCGGCCCAAAGGGAGATCCG
ACTCGTCTGAGGGCGAAGGCGAAGACGCGGAAGAGGCCGCAGAGCCGGCAGCAGGCCGCGGGAAGGAAGG
TCCGCTGGATTGAGGGCCGAAGGGACGTAGCAGAAGGACGTCCCGCGCAGAATCCAGGTGGCAACACAGG
CGAGCAGCCAAGGAAAGGACGATGATTTCCCCGACAACACCACGGAATTGTCAGTGCCCAACAGCCGAGC
CCCTGTCCAGCAGCGGGCAAGGCAGGCGGCGATGAGTTCCGCCGTGGCAATAGGGAGGGGGAAAGCGAAA
GTCCCGGAAAGGAGCTGACAGGTGGTGGCAATGCCCCAACCAGTGGGGGTTGCGTCAGCAAACACAGTGC
ACACCACGCCACGTTGCCTGACAACGGGCCACAACTCCTCATAAAGAGACAGCAACCAGGATTTATACAA
GGAGGAGAAAATGAAAGCCATACGGGAAGCAATAGCATGATACAAAGGCATTAAAGCAGCGTATCCACAT
AGCGTAAAAGGAGCAACATAGTTAAGAATACCAGTCAATCTTTCACAAATTTTGTAATCCAGAGGTTGAT
TATCGATAAGCTTGATATCGAATTGTACCTAGTGGAACCGGAACCCTTAAAGCTAGCTTACTTGTACAGC
TCGTCCATGCCGCCGGTGGAGTGGCGGCCCTCGGCGCGTTCGTACTGTTCCACGATGGTGTAGTCCTCGT
TGTGGGAGGTGATGTCCAACTTGATGTTGACGTTGTAGGCGCCGGGCAGCTGCACGGGCTTCTTGGCCTT
GTAGGTGGTCTTGACCTCAGCGTCGTAGTGGCCGCCGTCCTTCAGCTTCAGCCTCTGCTTGATCTCGCCC
TTCAGGGCGCCGTCCTCGGGGTACATCCGCTCGGAGGAGGCCTCCCAGCCCATGGTCTTCTTCTGCATTA
CGGGGCCGTCGGAGGGGAAGTTGGTGCCGCGCAGCTTCACCTTGTAGATGAACTCGCCGTCCTGCAGGGA
GGAGTCCTGGGTCACGGTCACCACGCCGCCGTCCTCGAAGTTCATCACGCGCTCCCACTTGAAGCCCTCG
GGGAAGGACAGCTTCAAGTAGTCGGGGATGTCGGCGGGGTGCTTCACGTAGGCCTTGGAGCCGTACATGA
ACTGAGGGGACAGGATGTCCCAGGCGAAGGGCAGGGGGCCACCCTTGGTCACCTTCAGCTTGGCGGTCTG
GGTGCCCTCGTAGGGGCGGCCCTCGCCCTCGCCCTCGATCTCGAACTCGTGGCCGTTCACGGAGCCCTCC
ATGTGCACCTTGAAGCGCATGAACTCCTTGATGATGGCCATGTTATCCTCCTCGCCCTTGCTCACACTAG
TTCCGCCTCCTCCCACCTTGCGCTTCTTCTTGGGAGGTCCAGGCATGGATCCAGCGGGCCGCTCTTTCTG
TCTCCTCTCTCTCCCACAGCGGGCAGCTCCGACGCCCGCTCCGACGCCTTCTGTTGCTGCTCCTGCTATT
ACTGCTGCTGCTGCCGCCGCCGCCGCCTCCCGCCCGCCCTCGCTCTCTTTCTCCTCCTCTCCCTCCTTCT
CGCTCTCGCTCACTCTCTGACTAGCTCGGCGCTCCCCCCTCTCCCTGCTCTCTCCAGCTCTCTCCCGCCC
TCTTGGCAGCGCCGGCTCGCAGCGGCACGCGCCTGGACCCCGCCCCCTCCGCCCCCTCCCATTGGCTCCG
CGCCCTTTGATTTACGTGGATACCGCTAGCAACCTCCCAGGCCGGCGCCACTGATTGGCGCAGAGCTACT
CCCTCCCCCTCCCCCGGGCTCGGAGTCCTCCTAGCCCTCCTCCCCGTCCCCTTCGCCTCCCGATTCAGAT
TCTCTCAGTTCTCACCCCCCCGCTTCTTCCTCACCCGGGGCCTCCTCCGCCCTCTCTCGGATGGGCCCCG
CCCCCCATCTGTCTCCCAGGCAGAGAAGACCGGCGGGGGGGCGGTCCCGGTGCTCTTATCGGCCACAGAC
ACTTGGAAGACTTGGATTGGGGTGGGGGGCGGGAGGCAGTGGTGTCCACTTTCGTTTCCCAATAGGGCTT
TAAGATGGGGAAACGGAGGGGGTAAGGGAAAAGCTGGGTCGCACCGAGCCAGCGGGAGTCGGATTTTATT
CACCTAGGGACACACGCACAGTGTGTATCTCTTAAACCTAGAGCCAAGAGCCAGACCTGTTCCCCTGTTC
AACTCTCCTTGCATCCCACGGTTAGAATTTCAGTGCACAAGTGTCTCTTGCTCCAGGGTGTGCGGACACT
TCTGCCCAAAGCTCTTCTCCTTCCCCTCTACCCCGCGGCTAGCACAGGCTCTCTTCCTTTTAGGTTCCAG
GCCCAATTGTCTCCCACTCCCTTGGGGAAAGAACCCCGAGAGAGGCAGGCTCAGCCCGCACCGCGGCTTG
TAAGTCATTCCCATCAAGGCTGGCCCGGTACTAACCAAACTGGATCTCTGCTGTCCCTGTAATAAACCCG
AAAATTTTGAATTTTTGTAATTTGTTTTTGTAATTCTTTAGTTTGTATGTCTGTTGCTATTATGTCTACT
ATTCTTTCCCCTGCACTGTACCCCCCAATCCCCCCTTTTCTTTTAAAATTGTGGATGAATACTGCCATTT
GTCTGCAGAATTGGCGCACGCAGTGCCGATCCGTTCACTAATCGAATGGATCTGTCTCTGTCTCTCTCTC
CACCTTCTTCTTCTATTCCTTCGGGCCTGTCGGGTCCCCTCGGGGTTGGGAGGTGGGTCTGAAACGATAA
TGGTGAATATCCCTGCCTAACTCTATTCACTATAGAAAGTACAGCAAAAACTATTCTTAAACCTACCAAG
CCTCCTACTATCATTATGAATAATTTTATATACCACAGCCAATTTGTTATGTTAAACCAATTCCACAAAC
TTGCCCATTTATCTAATTCCAATAATTCTTGTTCATTCTTTTCTTGCTGGTTTTGCGATTCTTCAATTAA
GGAGTGTATTAAGCTTGTGTAATTGTTAATTTCTCTGTCCCACTCCATCCAGGTCGTGTGATTCCAAATC
TGTTCCAGAGATTTATTACTCCAACTAGCATTCCAAGGCACAGCAGTGGTGCAAATGAGTTTTCCAGAGC
AACCCCAAATCCCCAGGAGCTGTTGATCCTTTAGGTATCTTTCCACAGCCAGGATTCTTGCCTGGAGCTG
CTTGATGCCCCAGACTGTGAGTTGCAACAGATGCTGTTGCGCCTCAATAGCCCTCAGCAAATTGTTCTGC
TGCTGCACTATACCAGACAATAATTGTCTGGCCTGTACCGTCAGCGTCATTGACGCTGCGCCCATAGTGC
TTCCTGCTGCTCCCAAGAACCCAAGGAACAAAGCTCCTATTCCCACTGCTCTTTTTTCTCTCTGCACCAC
TCTTCTCTTTGCCTTGGTGGGTGCTACTCCTAATGGTTCAATTTTTACTACTTTATATTTATATAATTCA
CTTCTCCAATTGTCCCTCATATCTCCTCCTCCAGGTCTGAAGATCAGCGGCCGGCCGCTTGCTGTGCGGT
GGTCTTACTTTTGTTTTGCTCTTCCTCTATCTTGTCTAAAGCTTCCTTGGTGTCTTTTATCTCTATCCTT
TGATGCACACAATAGAGGGTTGCTACTGTATTATATAATGATCTAAGTTCTTCTGATCCTGTCTGAAGGG
ATGGTTGTAGCTGTCCCAGTATTTGTCTACAGCCTTCTGATGTTTCTAACAGGCCAGGATTAACTGCGAA
TCGTTCTAGCTCCCTGCTTGCCCATACTATATGTTTTAATTTATATTTTTTCTTTCCCCCTGGCCTTAAC
CGAATTTTTTCCCATCGCGATCTAATTCTCCCCCGCTTAATACTGACGCTCTCGCACCCATCTCTCTCCT
TCTAGCCTCCGCTAGTCAAAATTTTTGGCGTACTCACCAGTCGCCGCCCCTCGCCTCTTGCCGTGCGCGC
TTCAGCAAGCCGAGTCCTGCGTCGAGAGAGCTCCTCTGGTTTCCCTTTCGCTTTCAAGTCCCTGTTCGGG
CGCCACTGCTAGAGATTTTCCACACTGACTAAAAGGGTCTGAGGGATCTCTAGTTACCAGAGTCACACAA
CAGACGGGCACACACTACTTGAAGCACTCAAGGCAAGCTTTATTGAGGCTTAAGCAGTGGGTTCCCTAGT
TAGCCAGAGAGCTCCCAGGCTCAGATCTGGTCTAACCAGAGAGACCCAGTACAGGCAAAACGCGCTGCTT
ATATAGACCTCCCACCGTACACGCCTACCGCCCATTTGCGTCAATGGGGCGGAGTTGTTACGACATTTTG
GAAAGTCCCGTTGATTTTGGTGCCAAAACAAACTCCCATTGACGTCAATGGGGTGGAGACTTGGAAATCC
CCGTGAGTCAAACCGCTATCCACGCCCATTGATGTACTGCCAAAACCGCATCACCATGGTAATAGCGATG
ACTAATACGTAGATGTACTGCCAAGTAGGAAAGTCCCATAAGGTCATGTACTGGGCATAATGCCAGGCGG
GCCATTTACCGTCATTGACGTCAATAGGGGGCGTACTTGGCATATGATACACTTGATGTACTGCCAAGTG
GGCAGTTTACCGTAAATACTCCACCCATTGACGTCAATGGAAAGTCCCTATTGGCGTTACTATGGGAACA
TACGTCATTATTGACGTCAATGGGCGGGGGTCGTTGGGCGGTCAGCCAGGCGGGCCATTTACCGTAAGTT
ATGTAACGCGGAACTCCATATATGGGCTATGAACTAATGACCCCGTAATTGATTACTATTAATAACTAGT
CAATAATCAATGTCAACGCGTATATCTGGCCCGTACATCGCGAAGCAGCGCAAAACGCCTAACCCTAAGC
AGATTCTTCATGCAATTGTCGGTCAAGCCTTGCCTTGTTGTAGCTTAAATTTTGCTCGCGCACTACTCAG
CGACCTCCAACACACAAGCAGGGAGCAGATACTGGCTTAACTATGCGGCATCAGAGCAGATTGTACTGAG
AGTGCACCATAGGGGATCGGGAGATCTCCCGATCCGTCGACGTCAGGTGGCACTTTTCGGGGAAATGTGC
GCGGAACCCCTATTTGTTTATTTTTCTAAATACATTCAAATATGTATCCGCTCATGAGACAATAACCCTG
ATAAATGCTTCAATAATATTGAAAAAGGAAGAGTATGAGTATTCAACATTTCCGTGTCGCCCTTATTCCC
TTTTTTGCGGCATTTTGCCTTCCTGTTTTTGCTCACCCAGAAACGCTGGTGAAAGTAAAAGATGCTGAAG
ATCAGTTGGGTGCACGAGTGGGTTACATCGAACTGGATCTCAACAGCGGTAAGATCCTTGAGAGTTTTCG
CCCCGAAGAACGTTTTCCAATGATGAGCACTTTTAAAGTTCTGCTATGTGGCGCGGTATTATCCCGTATT
GACGCCGGGCAAGAGCAACTCGGTCGCCGCATACACTATTCTCAGAATGACTTGGTTGAGTACTCACCAG
TCACAGAAAAGCATCTTACGGATGGCATGACAGTAAGAGAATTATGCAGTGCTGCCATAACCATGAGTGA
TAACACTGCGGCCAACTTACTTCTGACAACGATCGGAGGACCGAAGGAGCTAACCGCTTTTTTGCACAAC
ATGGGGGATCATGTAACTCGCCTTGATCGTTGGGAACCGGAGCTGAATGAAGCCATACCAAACGACGAGC
GTGACACCACGATGCCTGTAGCAATGGCAACAACGTTGCGCAAACTATTAACTGGCGAACTACTTACTCT
AGCTTCCCGGCAACAATTAATAGACTGGATGGAGGCGGATAAAGTTGCAGGACCACTTCTGCGCTCGGCC
CTTCCGGCTGGCTGGTTTATTGCTGATAAATCTGGAGCCGGTGAGCGTGGGTCTCGCGGTATCATTGCAG
CACTGGGGCCAGATGGTAAGCCCTCCCGTATCGTAGTTATCTACACGACGGGGAGTCAGGCAACTATGGA
TGAACGAAATAGACAGATCGCTGAGATAGGTGCCTCACTGATTAAGCATTGGTAACTGTCAGACCAAGTT
TACTCATATATACTTTAGATTGATTTAAAACTTCATTTTTAATTTAAAAGGATCTAGGTGAAGATCCTTT
TTGATAATCTCATGACCAAAATCCCTTAACGTGAGTTTTCGTTCCACTGAGCGTCAGACCCCGTAGAAAA
GATCAAAGGATCTTCTTGAGATCCTTTTTTTCTGCGCGTAATCTGCTGCTTGCAAACAAAAAAACCACCG
CTACCAGCGGTGGTTTGTTTGCCGGATCAAGAGCTACCAACTCTTTTTCCGAAGGTAACTGGCTTCAGCA
GAGCGCAGATACCAAATACTGTTCTTCTAGTGTAGCCGTAGTTAGGCCACCACTTCAAGAACTCTGTAGC
ACCGCCTACATACCTCGCTCTGCTAATCCTGTTACCAGTGGCTGCTGCCAGTGGCGATAAGTCGTGTCTT
ACCGGGTTGGACTCAAGACGATAGTTACCGGATAAGGCGCAGCGGTCGGGCTGAACGGGGGGTTCGTGCA
CACAGCCCAGCTTGGAGCGAACGACCTACACCGAACTGAGATACCTACAGCGTGAGCTATGAGAAAGCGC
CACGCTTCCCGAAGGGAGAAAGGCGGACAGGTATCCGGTAAGCGGCAGGGTCGGAACAGGAGAGCGCACG
AGGGAGCTTCCAGGGGGAAACGCCTGGTATCTTTATAGTCCTGTCGGGTTTCGCCACCTCTGACTTGAGC
GTCGATTTTTGTGATGCTCGTCAGGGGGGCGGAGCCTATGGAAAAACGCCAGCAACGCGGCCTTTTTACG
GTTCCTGGCCTTTTGCTGGCCTTTTGCTCACATGCTGCTAGAGATTTTCCACACTGACTAAAAGGGTCTG
AGGGATCTCTAGTTACCAGAGTCACACAACAGACGGGCACACACTACTTGAAGCACTCAAGGCAAGCTTT
ATTGAGGCTTAAGCAGTGGGTTCCCTAGTTAGCCAGAGAGCTCCCAGGCTCAGATCTGGTCTAACCAGAG
AGACCCAGTACAGTCCGGATGCAGCTCTCGGGCCATGTGATGAAATGCTAGGCGGCTGTCAAACCTCCAC
TCTAATACTTCTCTCTCCGGGTCATCCATCCCATGCAGGCTCACAGGGTGTAACAAGCGGGTGTTCTCTC
CTTCATTGGCTTCTTCTACCTTCTCTTGCTCAACTGGTACTAGCTTGTAGCACCATCCAAAGGTCAGTGG
ATATCTGATCCCTGGCCCTGGTGTGTAGTTCTGCCAATCAGGGAAGTAGCCTTGTGTGTGGTAGATCCAC
AGATCAAGGATATCTTGTCTTCGTTGGGAGTGAATTAGCCCTTCCAGTCCCCCCTTTTCTTTTAAAAAGT
GGCTAAGATCTACAGCTGCCTTGTAAGTCATTGGTCTTAAAGGTACTGCATGGGGTCGTGCGCTCCTTTC
GGTCGGGCGCTGCGGGTCGTGGGGCGGGCGTCAGAAGAACTCGTCAAGAAGGCGATAGAAGGCGATGCGC
TGCGAATCGGGAGCGGCGATACCGTAAAGCACGAGGAAGCGGTCAGCCCATTCGCCGCCAAGCTCTTCAG
CAATATCACGGGTAGCCAACGCTATGTCCTGATAGCGGTCCGCCACACCCAGCCGGCCACAGTCGATGAA
TCCAGAAAAGCGGCCATTTTCCACCATGATATTCGGCAAGCAGGCATCGCCATGGGTCACGACGAGATCC
TCGCCGTCGGGCATGCTCGCCTTGAGCCTGGCGAACAGTTCGGCTGGCGCGAGCCCCTGATGCTCTTCGT
CCAGATCATCCTGATCGACAAGACCGGCTTCCATCCGAGTACGTGCTCGCTCGATGCGATGTTTCGCTTG
GTGGTCGAATGGGCAGGTAGCCGGATCAAGCGTATGCAGCCGCCGCATTGCATCAGCCATGATGGATACT
TTCTCGGCAGGAGCAAGGTGAGATGACAGGAGATCCTGCCCCGGCACTTCGCCCAATAGCAGCCAGTCCC
TTCCCGCTTCAGTGACAACGTCGAGCACAGCTGCGCAAGGAACGCCCGTCGTGGCCAGCCACGATAGCCG
CGCTGCCTCGTCTTGCAGTTCATTCAGGGCACCGGACAGGTCGGTCTTGACAAAAAGAACCGGGCGCCCC
TGCGCTGACAGCCGGAACACGGCGGCATCAGAGCAGCCGATTGTCTGTTGTGCCCAGTCATAGCCGAATA
GCCTCTCCACCCAAGCGGCCGGAGAACCTGCGTGCAATCCATCTTGTTCAATCATGGTAAGCTTGGGCTG
CAGGTCGAAAGGCCCGGAGATGAGGAAGAGGAGAACAGCGCGGCA
